>Addgene plasmid #176285 | AiP5003 pAAV-Syn-DIO-TVA66T-dTom-CVS-N2cG | addgene full sequence | sequence record 361679 | Addgene NGS Result
GGAGTGGCCAACTCCATCACTAGGGGTTCCTGCTAGACTGCAGAGGGCCCTGCGTATGAGTGCAAGTGGG
TTTTAGGACCAGGATGAGGCGGGGTGGGGGTGCCTACCTGACGACCGACCCCGACCCACTGGACAAGCAC
CCAACCCCCATTCCCCAAATTGCGCATCCCCTATCAGAGAGGGGGAGGGGAAACAGGATGCGGCGAGGCG
CGTGCGCACTGCCAGCTTCAGCACCGCGGACAGTGCCTTCGCCCCCGCCTGGCGGCGCGCGCCACCGCCG
CCTCAGCACTGAAGGCGCGCTGACGTCACTCGCCGGTCCCCCGCAAACTCCCCTTCCCGGCCACCTTGGT
CGCGTCCGCGCCGCCGCCGGCCCAGCCGGACCGCACCACGCGAGGCGCGAGATAGGGGGGCACGGGCGCG
ACCATCTGCGCTGCGGCGCCGGCGACTCAGCGCTGCCTCAGTCTGCGGTGGGCAGCGGAGGAGTCGTGTC
GTGCCTGAGAGCGCAGTCAGCCGCCACCATGGTTAATATAACTTCGTATAATGTATGCTATACGAAGTTA
TGCAGAATGGTAGCTGGATTGTAGCTGCTATTAGCAATATGAAACCTCTTAATAACTTCGTATAAAGTAT
CCTATACGAAGTTATGGTACCTCAGAGTCTTATTTCACCCCCGGATTTGTAGCTCTCCCAGCTGGGTATC
ACCTTCCCAGATTGAGATGTAACACTCACGTTACCCCCGGTCCCCCCAAAGGACCTCTGCTTGGATTCGG
GCCGGTTTGCTCTCCGACACCAAGTCATGAGACTGAAAATAAGTACCAAACCAATCATAGCTCCGGCAGT
CATCAAAACGTATTTGCCCCAGTTTGGCAAACCGAGATCCACTCCGCTGATTTGTTTATAGACATCAGGC
AGGTGTACCTCTACAAAGTCCTCAGCTTCATCGCCTTCTTTGAAAACAGTGCTTGGATCAGCCAAAGGAT
GCATAAGAGGAATCACGCTGCTTTCCAACAGCTCCATGTGTTGTTGAAGGAGGCTAGACTGCATCTCAGG
AATCAAAACATGGTCATCGGGTCCGAGAATGATGCCGTTAAAAAAAACGCCGTTCACGTGTGGGTGACAC
CTTCCGCCAACTTTAAGACATCCTTTGCTAGGTATGATTTCGTTCCAAGTGCGTACAGATTTGTAGTGAG
CATCAGCTTCCATAAGAGTCTTGTTGAATATGGTATAAGCTTTGCCGAAACCAGGGACCAACTTTCTCAG
GTGAGACAGTCTCCGGAAGCTAACAGACTTTGTTGTCATGATTGATTCCAGTGCGTCCAGGCATTCTTCC
CGCTTCTTCACCAACTCTTCAACCACGAGATGTTCAATTTCATCGCTTCGGAAGTCATGCAAATTTACGA
GCTGATCGGGGGGGCACCATTTAGTCTCATCACTGGTTTGCATAGCTACCCAAGTTCCATCCATGAGCCT
GAGTCCAAGAACACCGCACAGTTTCAGTCTACAGGCACCCTTGAGACTCTTATACAGGCCGCGTTCGTCT
ACGAAACCACAGGTCTTGTTGCCGTTAGAAGCTCGTTTACCGCGAGAGTTTGTAAAAATATCGCAGGGGG
TCCGGGGTCTGGGATTTTCTGGCATCCAGATAGTGTAGTCGTGGTTTGTTGAACAGTAAGTGGATGAAAC
AGTTATTCCGCTACATTTGCCCCCGGGAAAGACTCTAGAATGAAGACTTTTGTCATATGGGTCCAAATCG
GTCACGGAGGGACTGATGATAATCAAACTTTCTTTTGTGGTCCTTACTGTTCGGAGCCAATGGTAATCTG
GATAGGGATTGTGCAGTGACTCTTCGTACCTTGGGTCACCGGCCATTTTCCAATTATATGCAGCCCGACA
AGCATCAGGAGTAGGTCGAAAATGTTTGCGCTTAAAAGTGGTAGTCACGTATCCGACGAAATTAGTGTAG
GTCTCGGCCTCGGTTACGACGCCGGTACATGTAAAGCCGTTGACTTTGATAGCGGAAATATAACCAACCT
TGAGTTCCATGTATGAAAATTCGCTGAGATTGGTACAACCCTCATCCTCGACGACCAGGTTGTTGGGACA
TGAGAGGTGGTGGATGTCGATAGGAGACCAAGGTCCAAGCTCATCGGGAATAGTATAAATTGGAAATTTG
CCGAAACAGAGACTAAATCCAAGGAGAAGTACAAAAAGGAGTACCTGAGGAACCATGGGTCCAGGGTTCT
CCTCCACGTCTCCAGCCTGCTTCAGCAGGCTGAAGTTAGTAGCTCCGGATCCCTTGTACAGCTCGTCCAT
GCCGTACAGGAACAGGTGGTGGCGGCCCTCGGAGCGCTCGTACTGTTCCACGATGGTGTAGTCCTCGTTG
TGGGAGGTGATGTCCAGCTTGGTGTCCACGTAGTAGTAGCCGGGCAGTTGCACGGGCTTCTTGGCCATGT
AGATGGTCTTGAACTCCACCAGGTAGTGGCCGCCGTCCTTCAGCTTCAGGGCCTGGTGGATCTCGCCCTT
CAGCACGCCGTCGCGGGGGTACAGGCGCTCGGTGGAGGCCTCCCAGCCCATGGTCTTCTTCTGCATTACG
GGGCCGTCGGGGGGGAAGTTGGTGCCGCGCATCTTCACCTTGTAGATCAGCGTGCCGTCCTGCAGGGAGG
AGTCCTGGGTCACGGTCACCAGACCGCCGTCCTCGAAGTTCATCACGCGCTCCCACTTGAAGCCCTCGGG
GAAGGACAGCTTCTTGTAATCGGGGATGTCGGCGGGGTGCTTCACGTACGCCTTGGAGCCGTACATGAAC
TGGGGGGACAGGATGTCCCAGGCGAAGGGCAGGGGGCCGCCCTTGGTCACCTTCAGCTTGGCGGTCTGGG
TGCCCTCGTAGGGGCGGCCCTCGCCCTCGCCCTCGATCTCGAACTCGTGGCCGTTCATGGAGCCCTCCAT
GCGCACCTTGAAGCGCATGAACTCTTTGATGACCTCCTCGCCCTTGCTCACGGGTCCAGGGTTCTCCTCC
ACGTCTCCAGCCTGCTTCAGCAGGCTGAAGTTAGTAGCTCCGGATCCGGAGAACAAGTCTGCCTGGCTCT
TGTCAGGCACCAGCAGCTCCTTGGATGCGCTTTCAAGACTGAAGATGTCAGACCTGCTTTTTGCTTTGGA
CTTCCCCCATGCAGCGATACCACCCACAGCTACCAGGCAGCACAGGAGCACTGCAGTGATCAGCATCCAC
ATGCGGCCGTGATTCCTGGCTGGCAGAGCACGTCCAGGAGCAGGGGCAGTGGGAGCCTCTGTGCCGTTGT
CCGTGGGCACCGCGGGGATCGCGCTGGTCCCGCAGCCCCAGGTGTCCCGCCCGTCGTCGCAGTCGGGGTG
TCCGTCGCACAGCCAGTCCTGCGGGTAACACTCCCCGTGGGCACCGGGCGGCTCCGAGCAGCGGAACTGA
CCGGGGGGGCAACGGGACAAAGAACCGTTACCGGACCCGTTACCGGTCACGTTACCGGGCAGCAGCAGCA
GCAGCAGCGCGGGCAGCAGCCGCGCACCTAATAACTTCGTATAGCATACATTATACGAAGTTATTTGCCT
TAACCCAGAAATTATCACTGTTATTCTTTAGAATGGTGCAAAGAATAACTTCGTATAGGATACTTTATAC
GAAGTTATGAATCAACCTCTGGATTACAAAATTTGTGAAAGATTGACTGGTATTCTTAACTATGTTGCTC
CTTTTACGCTATGTGGATACGCTGCTTTAATGCCTTTGTATCATGCTATTGCTTCCCGTATGGCTTTCAT
TTTCTCCTCCTTGTATAAATCCTGGTTGCTGTCTCTTTATGAGGAGTTGTGGCCCGTTGTCAGGCAACGT
GGCGTGGTGTGCACTGTGTTTGCTGACGCAACCCCCACTGGTTGGGGCATTGCCACCACCTGTCAGCTCC
TTTCCGGGACTTTCGCTTTCCCCCTCCCTATTGCCACGGCGGAACTCATCGCCGCCTGCCTTGCCCGCTG
CTGGACAGGGGCTCGGCTGTTGGGCACTGACAATTCCGTGGTGTTGTCGGGGAAGCTGACGTCCTTTCCA
TGGCTGCTCGCCTGTGTTGCCACCTGGATTCTGCGCGGGACGTCCTTCTGCTACGTCCCTTCGGCCCTCA
ATCCAGCGGACCTTCCTTCCCGCGGCCTGCTGCCGGCTCTGCGGCCTCTTCCGCGTCTTCGCCTTCGCCC
TCAGACGAGTCGGATCTCCCTTTGGGCCGCCTCCCCGCCTGGATCCTGTGCCTTCTAGTTGCCAGCCATC
TGTTGTTTGCCCCTCCCCCGTGCCTTCCTTGACCCTGGAAGGTGCCACTCCCACTGTCCTTTCCTAATAA
AATGAGGAAATTGCATCGCATTGTCTGAGTAGGTGTCATTCTATTCTGGGGGGTGGGGTGGGGCAGGACA
GCAAGGGGGAGGATTGGGAAGACAATAGCAGGCATGCTGGGGATGCGGTGGGCTCTATGGCAGGAACCCC
TAGTGATGGAGTTGGCCACTCCCTCTCTGCGCGCTCGCTCGCTCACTGAGGCCGGGCGACCAAAGGTCGC
CCGACGCCCGGGCTTTGCCCGGGCGGCCTCAGTGAGCGAGCGAGCGCGCAGCTGCCTGCAGGGGCGCCTG
ATGCGGTATTTTCTCCTTACGCATCTGTGCGGTATTTCACACCGCATA
[95 nt withheld, positions 4669-4763]
T
[46 nt withheld, positions 4765-4810]
C
[141 nt withheld, positions 4812-4952]
CCTTTGACGTTGGAGTCCACGTTCTTT
[37 nt withheld, positions 4980-5016]
ACTCTATCTCGGGCTATTCTTTTGATTTATAAGGGATTTTGCCGATTTCGGTCTATTGGTTAAAAAATGA
GCTGATTTAACAAAAATTTAACGCGAATTTTAACAAAATATTAACGTTTACAATTTTATGGTGCACTCTC
AGTACAATCTGCTCTGATGCCGCATAGTTAAGCCAGCCCCGACACCCGCCAACACCCGCTGACGCGCCCT
GACGGGCTTGTCTGCTCCCGGCATCCGCTTACAGACAAGCTGTGACCGTCTCCGGGAGCTGCATGTGTCA
GAGGTTTTCACCGTCATCACCGAAACGCGCGAGACGAAAGGGCCTCGTGATACGCCTATTTTTATAGGTT
AATGTCATGATAATAATGGTTTCTTAGACGTCAGGTGGCACTTTTCGGGGAAATGTGCGCGGAACCCCTA
TTTGTTTATTTTTCTAAATACATTCAAATATGTATCCGCTCATGAGACAATAACCCTGATAAATGCTTCA
ATAATATTGAAAAAGGAAGAGTATGAGTATTCAACATTTCCGTGTCGCCCTTATTCCCTTTTTTGCGGCA
TTTTGCCTTCCTGTTTTTGCTCACCCAGAAACGCTGGTGAAAGTAAAAGATGCTGAAGATCAGTTGGGTG
CACGAGTGGGTTACATCGAACTGGATCTCAACAGCGGTAAGATCCTTGAGAGTTTTCGCCCCGAAGAACG
TTTTCCAATGATGAGCACTTTTAAAGTTCTGCTATGTGGCGCGGTATTATCCCGTATTGACGCCGGGCAA
GAGCAACTCGGTCGCCGCATACACTATTCTCAGAATGACTTGGTTGAGTACTCACCAGTCACAGAAAAGC
ATCTTACGGATGGCATGACAGTAAGAGAATTATGCAGTGCTGCCATAACCATGAGTGATAACACTGCGGC
CAACTTACTTCTGACAACGATCGGAGGACCGAAGGAGCTAACCGCTTTTTTGCACAACATGGGGGATCAT
GTAACTCGCCTTGATCGTTGGGAACCGGAGCTGAATGAAGCCATACCAAACGACGAGCGTGACACCACGA
TGCCTGTAGCAATGGCAACAACGTTGCGCAAACTATTAACTGGCGAACTACTTACTCTAGCTTCCCGGCA
ACAATTAATAGACTGGATGGAGGCGGATAAAGTTGCAGGACCACTTCTGCGCTCGGCCCTTCCGGCTGGC
TGGTTTATTGCTGATAAATCTGGAGCCGGTGAGCGTGGGTCTCGCGGTATCATTGCAGCACTGGGGCCAG
ATGGTAAGCCCTCCCGTATCGTAGTTATCTACACGACGGGGAGTCAGGCAACTATGGATGAACGAAATAG
ACAGATCGCTGAGATAGGTGCCTCACTGATTAAGCATTGGTAACTGTCAGACCAAGTTTACTCATATATA
CTTTAGATTGATTTAAAACTTCATTTTTAATTTAAAAGGATCTAGGTGAAGATCCTTTTTGATAATCTCA
TGACCAAAATCCCTTAACGTGAGTTTTCGTTCCACTGAGCGTCAGACCCCGTAGAAAAGATCAAAGGATC
TTCTTGAGATCCTTTTTTTCTGCGCGTAATCTGCTGCTTGCAAACAAAAAAACCACCGCTACCAGCGGTG
GTTTGTTTGCCGGATCAAGAGCTACCAACTCTTTTTCCGAAGGTAACTGGCTTCAGCAGAGCGCAGATAC
CAAATACTGTTCTTCTAGTGTAGCCGTAGTTAGGCCACCACTTCAAGAACTCTGTAGCACCGCCTACATA
CCTCGCTCTGCTAATCCTGTTACCAGTGGCTGCTGCCAGTGGCGATAAGTCGTGTCTTACCGGGTTGGAC
TCAAGACGATAGTTACCGGATAAGGCGCAGCGGTCGGGCTGAACGGGGGGTTCGTGCACACAGCCCAGCT
TGGAGCGAACGACCTACACCGAACTGAGATACCTACAGCGTGAGCTATGAGAAAGCGCCACGCTTCCCGA
AGGGAGAAAGGCGGACAGGTATCCGGTAAGCGGCAGGGTCGGAACAGGAGAGCGCACGAGGGAGCTTCCA
GGGGGAAACGCCTGGTATCTTTATAGTCCTGTCGGGTTTCGCCACCTCTGACTTGAGCGTCGATTTTTGT
GATGCTCGTCAGGGGGGCGGAGCCTATGGAAAAACGCCAGCAACGCGGCCTTTTTACGGTTCCTGGCCTT
TTGCTGGCCTTTTGCTCACATGTCCTGCAGGCAGCTGCGCGCTCGCTCGCTCACTGAGGCCGCCCGGGCG
TCGGGCGACCTTTGGTCGCCCGGCCTCAGTGAGCGAGCGAGCGCGCAGAGAG
Features (pLannotate 1.2.2; 23 found; start..end, strand, type, name):
      1..31      -  repeat_region  AAV2 ITR (fragment): inverted terminal repeat of adeno-associated virus serotype 2 inverted
     59..506     +  promoter       hSyn promoter: human synapsin I promoter; confers neuron-specific expression (Kügler et al., 2003)
    528..561     -  protein_bind   loxP: Cre-mediated recombination occurs in the 8-bp core sequence (GCATACAT). Cre recombinase
    562..611     -  intron         β-globin intron (fragment): internally truncated intron from human β-globin
    612..645     -  protein_bind   lox2272: Cre-mediated recombination occurs in the 8-bp core sequence (GGATACTT). lox2272 sites are compatible with each other, but incompatible with loxP or loxN sites (Lee and Saito, 1988). Cre recombinase
    655..2226    -  CDS            G: GLYCO_RABVR - Experimental evidence at protein level: Swiss-Prot protein existence level 1. Attaches the virus to host cellular receptor, inducing endocytosis of the virion. In the endosome, the acidic pH induces conformational changes in the glycoprotein trimer, which trigger fusion between virus and cell membrane. There is convincing in vitro evidence that the muscular form of the nicotinic acetylcholine receptor (nAChR), the neuronal cell adhesion molecule (NCAM), and the p75 neurotrophin receptor (p75NTR) bind glycoprotein and thereby facilitate rabies virus entry into cells (By similarity
   2293..2991    -  CDS            dTomato: dTomato is a basic (constitutively fluorescent) orange fluorescent protein published in 2004, derived from Discosoma sp.. It is reported to be a somewhat slowly-maturing dimer with low acid sensitivity.
   3058..3525    -  CDS            RSVR_COTJA: Experimental evidence at protein level: Swiss-Prot protein existence level 1. Responsible for susceptibility to the retrovirus subgroup A Rous sarcoma virus. From Coturnix japonica (Japanese quail) (Coturnix coturnix japonica).
   3531..3564    +  protein_bind   loxP: Cre-mediated recombination occurs in the 8-bp core sequence (GCATACAT). Cre recombinase
   3565..3614    -  intron         β-globin intron (fragment): internally truncated intron from human β-globin
   3615..3648    +  protein_bind   lox2272: Cre-mediated recombination occurs in the 8-bp core sequence (GGATACTT). lox2272 sites are compatible with each other, but incompatible with loxP or loxN sites (Lee and Saito, 1988). Cre recombinase
   3650..4238    +  misc_feature   WPRE: woodchuck hepatitis virus posttranscriptional regulatory element
   4246..4470    +  polyA_signal   bGH poly(A) signal: bovine growth hormone polyadenylation signal
   4472..4612    +  repeat_region  AAV2 ITR: inverted terminal repeat of adeno-associated virus serotype 2 inverted
   4617..4668    -  misc_feature   bom (fragment): basis of mobility region from pBR322
   4687..5142    +  rep_origin     f1 ori (sequence partly withheld): f1 bacteriophage origin of replication; arrow indicates direction of (+) strand synthesis
   5143..5192    -  misc_feature   bom (fragment): basis of mobility region from pBR322
   5294..5329    -  CDS            rop (fragment): Rop protein, which maintains plasmids at low copy number; rop
   5424..5528    +  promoter       AmpR promoter: bla
   5529..6389    +  CDS            AmpR: β-lactamase; bla; confers resistance to ampicillin, carbenicillin, and related antibiotics
   6560..7148    +  rep_origin     ori: high-copy-number ColE1/pMB1/pBR322/pUC origin of replication
   7221..7248    +  repeat_region  AAV2 ITR (fragment): inverted terminal repeat of adeno-associated virus serotype 2 inverted
   7277..7304    +  repeat_region  AAV2 ITR (fragment): inverted terminal repeat of adeno-associated virus serotype 2 inverted
