[The description below was written by a language model from this plasmid's Addgene catalogue record and pLannotate feature annotations shown in this document.]
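Description:
AiP5003 pAAV-Syn-DIO-TVA66T-dTom-CVS-N2cG is an AAV transfer plasmid of about 7.3 kb, built on a pAAV backbone and designed to produce a Cre-dependent helper virus for rabies-based monosynaptic tracing in neurons. In bacteria it is maintained through a high-copy ColE1/pUC-type origin and selected with ampicillin via the β-lactamase gene. An f1 phage origin is also present. AAV2 inverted terminal repeats flank the expression cassette and define the segment packaged into AAV particles. One ITR is annotated intact, while the other appears as fragments spanning the sequence junction, which may reflect the difficulty of sequencing these repeats.

Between the ITRs, the human synapsin I promoter restricts expression to neurons. Downstream lies a double-inverted (DIO/FLEX) cassette bounded by oppositely oriented pairs of loxP and lox2272 sites. The coding region sits in the antisense orientation, so no product is made until Cre recombinase irreversibly flips it into the sense orientation. In reading order the inverted cassette encodes TVA (named as the 66T variant), the avian receptor for subgroup A retroviral envelope that permits entry of EnvA-pseudotyped virus. Next comes the dTomato fluorescent reporter, followed by the rabies glycoprotein of the CVS-N2c strain. Short unannotated gaps separate the three coding regions. The record does not say what lies in them, so it is unclear how the proteins are separated or linked. A WPRE and a bovine growth hormone polyadenylation signal follow the cassette to enhance transcript stability and processing.

In Cre-expressing neurons, this single vector marks starter cells with red fluorescence and makes them infectable by EnvA-pseudotyped, glycoprotein-deleted rabies virus. It also supplies the glycoprotein needed for spread to presynaptic partners, consistent with the associated whole-brain input mapping study in mouse visual cortex.
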