Addgene plasmid #176285: AiP5003 pAAV-Syn-DIO-TVA66T-dTom-CVS-N2cG
Purpose: Cre-dependent AAV virus
Depositing lab: Allen Institute for Brain Science & Shenqin Yao. Depositing organization: Allen Institute. Publication: A whole-brain monosynaptic input connectome to neuron classes in mouse visual cortex. Yao S, Wang Q, Hirokawa KE, Ouellette B, Ahmed R, Bomben J, Brouner K, Casal L, Caldejon S, Cho A, Dotson NI, Daigle TL, Egdorf T, Enstrom R, Gary A, Gelfand E, Gorham M, Griffin F, Gu H, Hancock N, Howard R, Kuan L, Lambert S, Lee EK, Luviano J, Mace K, Maxwell M, Mortrud MT, Naeemi M, Nayan C, Ngo NK, Nguyen T, North K, Ransford S, Ruiz A, Seid S, Swapp J, Taormina MJ, Wakeman W, Zhou T, Nicovich PR, Williford A, Potekhina L, McGraw M, Ng L, Groblewski PA, Tasic B, Mihalas S, Harris JA, Cetin A, Zeng H. Nat Neurosci. 2023 Feb;26(2):350-364. doi: 10.1038/s41593-022-01219-x. Epub 2022 Dec 22. PubMed 36550293.
Backbone
  Vector backbone: pAAV
  Backbone manufacturer: Invitrogen
  Backbone size w/o insert (bp): 3000
  Vector type: Mammalian Expression
Growth in bacteria
  Bacterial resistance: Ampicillin, 100 μg/mL
  Growth temperature: 37°C
  Growth strain: NEB Stable
  Copy number: High Copy
Gene/Insert
  Gene/Insert name: TVA66T-dTomato-rabies Glycoprotein
  Species: Rabies Virus CVS N2c strain
  Insert size (bp): 4400
  Tag / fusion protein: dTomato (N terminal on insert)
  Cloning method: Restriction Enzyme; 5′ cloning site unknown (unknown if destroyed); 3′ cloning site unknown (unknown if destroyed)
Terms and licenses: Academic/Nonprofit Terms; Industry Terms: Not Available to Industry
Depositor comments: Please visit https://www.biorxiv.org/content/10.1101/2021.09.29.459010v1.abstract for bioRxiv preprint.
How to cite: AiP5003 pAAV-Syn-DIO-TVA66T-dTom-CVS-N2cG was a gift from Allen Institute for Brain Science & Shenqin Yao (Addgene plasmid # 176285 ; http://n2t.net/addgene:176285 ; RRID:Addgene_176285)
